>Addgene plasmid #250610 | pUBC-SV40NLS-PopZ3H-QtE-TSapphire | addgene full sequence | sequence record 498552 | Addgene NGS Result
AACTTCAAGATTCGGCACAATATTGAAGACGGTAGTGTACAGCTGGCTGACCACTATCAGCAGAATACGC
CAATTGGTGATGGGCCCGTCTTGTTGCCAGATAATCACTACCTCTCAATCCAGAGTGCCCTTAGTAAAGA
TCCAAACGAAAAGCGGGACCACATGGTTTTGTTGGAGTTTGTCACAGCTGCTGGGATTACCCACGGGATA
GACGAGTTGTATAAATGACTCGACGCGTCTGGAACAATCAACCTCTGGATTACAAAATTTGTGAAAGATT
GACTGGTATTCTTAACTATGTTGCTCCTTTTACGCTATGTGGATACGCTGCTTTAATGCCTTTGTATCAT
GCTATTGCTTCCCGTATGGCTTTCATTTTCTCCTCCTTGTATAAATCCTGGTTGCTGTCTCTTTATGAGG
AGTTGTGGCCCGTTGTCAGGCAACGTGGCGTGGTGTGCACTGTGTTTGCTGACGCAACCCCCACTGGTTG
GGGCATTGCCACCACCTGTCAGCTCCTTTCCGGGACTTTCGCTTTCCCCCTCCCTATTGCCACGGCGGAA
CTCATCGCCGCCTGCCTTGCCCGCTGCTGGACAGGGGCTCGGCTGTTGGGCACTGACAATTCCGTGGTGT
TGTCGGGGAAGCTGACGTCCTTTCCATGGCTGCTCGCCTGTGTTGCCACCTGGATTCTGCGCGGGACGTC
CTTCTGCTACGTCCCTTCGGCCCTCAATCCAGCGGACCTTCCTTCCCGCGGCCTGCTGCCGGCTCTGCGG
CCTCTTCCGCGTCTTCGCCTTCGCCCTCAGACGAGTCGGATCTCCCTTTGGGCCGCCTCCCCGCCTGGAA
TTAATTCTGCAGTCGAGACCTAGAAAAACATGGAGCAATCACAAGTAGCAATACAGCAGCTACCAATGCT
GATTGTGCCTGGCTAGAAGCACAAGAGGAGGAGGAGGTGGGTTTTCCAGTCACACCTCAGGTACCTTTAA
GACCAATGACTTACAAGGCAGCTGTAGATCTTAGCCACTTTTTAAAAGAAAAGAGGGGACTGGAAGGGCT
AATTCACTCCCAACGAAGACAAGATATCCTTGATCTGTGGATCTACCACACACAAGGCTACTTCCCTGAT
TAGCAGAACTACACACCAGGGCCAGGGGTCAGATATCCACTGACCTTTGGATGGTGCTACAAGCTAGTAC
CAGTTGAGCCAGATAAGGTAGAAGAGGCCAATAAAGGAGAGAACACCAGCTTGTTACACCCTGTGAGCCT
GCATGGGATGGATGACCCGGAGAGAGAAGTGTTAGAGTGGAGGTTTGACAGCCGCCTAGCATTTCATCAC
GTGGCCCGAGAGCTGCATCCGGAGTACTTCAAGAACTGCTGATATCGAGCTTGCTACAAGGGACTTTCCG
CTGGGGACTTTCCAGGGAGGCGTGGCCTGGGCGGGACTGGGGAGTGGCGAGCCCTCAGATCCTGCATATA
AGCAGCTGCTTTTTGCCTGTACTGGGTCTCTCTGGTTAGACCAGATCTGAGCCTGGGAGCTCTCTGGCTA
ACTAGGGAACCCACTGCTTAAGCCTCAATAAAGCTTGCCTTGAGTGCTTCAAGTAGTGTGTGCCCGTCTG
TTGTGTGACTCTGGTAACTAGAGATCCCTCAGACCCTTTTAGTCAGTGTGGAAAATCTCTAGCAGTAGTA
GTTCATGTCATCTTATTATTCAGTATTTATAACTTGCAAAGAAATGAATATCAGAGAGTGAGAGGCCTTG
ACATTGCTAGCGTTTACCGTCGACCTCTAGCTAGAGCTTGGCGTAATCATGGTCATAGCTGTTTCCTGTG
TGAAATTGTTATCCGCTCACAATTCCACACAACATACGAGCCGGAAGCATAAAGTGTAAAGCCTGGGGTG
CCTAATGAGTGAGCTAACTCACATTAATTGCGTTGCGCTCACTGCCCGCTTTCCAGTCGGGAAACCTGTC
GTGCCAGCTGCATTAATGAATCGGCCAACGCGCGGGGAGAGGCGGTTTGCGTATTGGGCGCTCTTCCGCT
TCCTCGCTCACTGACTCGCTGCGCTCGGTCGTTCGGCTGCGGCGAGCGGTATCAGCTCACTCAAAGGCGG
TAATACGGTTATCCACAGAATCAGGGGATAACGCAGGAAAGAACATGTGAGCAAAAGGCCAGCAAAAGGC
CAGGAACCGTAAAAAGGCCGCGTTGCTGGCGTTTTTCCATAGGCTCCGCCCCCCTGACGAGCATCACAAA
AATCGACGCTCAAGTCAGAGGTGGCGAAACCCGACAGGACTATAAAGATACCAGGCGTTTCCCCCTGGAA
GCTCCCTCGTGCGCTCTCCTGTTCCGACCCTGCCGCTTACCGGATACCTGTCCGCCTTTCTCCCTTCGGG
AAGCGTGGCGCTTTCTCATAGCTCACGCTGTAGGTATCTCAGTTCGGTGTAGGTCGTTCGCTCCAAGCTG
GGCTGTGTGCACGAACCCCCCGTTCAGCCCGACCGCTGCGCCTTATCCGGTAACTATCGTCTTGAGTCCA
ACCCGGTAAGACACGACTTATCGCCACTGGCAGCAGCCACTGGTAACAGGATTAGCAGAGCGAGGTATGT
AGGCGGTGCTACAGAGTTCTTGAAGTGGTGGCCTAACTACGGCTACACTAGAAGAACAGTATTTGGTATC
TGCGCTCTGCTGAAGCCAGTTACCTTCGGAAAAAGAGTTGGTAGCTCTTGATCCGGCAAACAAACCACCG
CTGGTAGCGGTGGTTTTTTTGTTTGCAAGCAGCAGATTACGCGCAGAAAAAAAGGATCTCAAGAAGATCC
TTTGATCTTTTCTACGGGGTCTGACGCTCAGTGGAACGAAAACTCACGTTAAGGGATTTTGGTCATGAGA
TTATCAAAAAGGATCTTCACCTAGATCCTTTTAAATTAAAAATGAAGTTTTAAATCAATCTAAAGTATAT
ATGAGTAAACTTGGTCTGACAGTTACCAATGCTTAATCAGTGAGGCACCTATCTCAGCGATCTGTCTATT
TCGTTCATCCATAGTTGCCTGACTCCCCGTCGTGTAGATAACTACGATACGGGAGGGCTTACCATCTGGC
CCCAGTGCTGCAATGATACCGCGAGACCCACGCTCACCGGCTCCAGATTTATCAGCAATAAACCAGCCAG
CCGGAAGGGCCGAGCGCAGAAGTGGTCCTGCAACTTTATCCGCCTCCATCCAGTCTATTAATTGTTGCCG
GGAAGCTAGAGTAAGTAGTTCGCCAGTTAATAGTTTGCGCAACGTTGTTGCCATTGCTACAGGCATCGTG
GTGTCACGCTCGTCGTTTGGTATGGCTTCATTCAGCTCCGGTTCCCAACGATCAAGGCGAGTTACATGAT
CCCCCATGTTGTGCAAAAAAGCGGTTAGCTCCTTCGGTCCTCCGATCGTTGTCAGAAGTAAGTTGGCCGC
AGTGTTATCACTCATGGTTATGGCAGCACTGCATAATTCTCTTACTGTCATGCCATCCGTAAGATGCTTT
TCTGTGACTGGTGAGTACTCAACCAAGTCATTCTGAGAATAGTGTATGCGGCGACCGAGTTGCTCTTGCC
CGGCGTCAATACGGGATAATACCGCGCCACATAGCAGAACTTTAAAAGTGCTCATCATTGGAAAACGTTC
TTCGGGGCGAAAACTCTCAAGGATCTTACCGCTGTTGAGATCCAGTTCGATGTAACCCACTCGTGCACCC
AACTGATCTTCAGCATCTTTTACTTTCACCAGCGTTTCTGGGTGAGCAAAAACAGGAAGGCAAAATGCCG
CAAAAAAGGGAATAAGGGCGACACGGAAATGTTGAATACTCATACTCTTCCTTTTTCAATATTATTGAAG
CATTTATCAGGGTTATTGTCTCATGAGCGGATACATATTTGAATGTATTTAGAAAAATAAACAAATAGGG
GTTCCGCGCACATTTCCCCGAAAAGTGCCACCTGACGTCGACGGATCGGGAGATCAACTTGTTTATTGCA
GCTTATAATGGTTACAAATAAAGCAATAGCATCACAAATTTCACAAATAAAGCATTTTTTTCACTGCATT
CTAGTTGTGGTTTGTCCAAACTCATCAATGTATCTTATCATGTCTGGATCAACTGGATAACTCAAGCTAA
CCAAAATCATCCCAAACTTCCCACCCCATACCCTATTACCACTGCCAATTACCTGTGGTTTCATTTACTC
TAAACCTGTGATTCCTCTGAATTATTTTCATTTTAAAGAAATTGTATTTGTTAAATATGTACTACAAACT
TAGTAGTTGGAAGGGCTAATTCACTCCCAAAGAAGACAAGATATCCTTGATCTGTGGATCTACCACACAC
AAGGCTACTTCCCTGATTAGCAGAACTACACACCAGGGCCAGGGGTCAGATATCCACTGACCTTTGGATG
GTGCTACAAGCTAGTACCAGTTGAGCCAGATAAGGTAGAAGAGGCCAATAAAGGAGAGAACACCAGCTTG
TTACACCCTGTGAGCCTGCATGGGATGGATGACCCGGAGAGAGAAGTGTTAGAGTGGAGGTTTGACAGCC
GCCTAGCATTTCATCACGTGGCCCGAGAGCTGCATCCGGAGTACTTCAAGAACTGCTGATATCGAGCTTG
CTACAAGGGACTTTCCGCTGGGGACTTTCCAGGGAGGCGTGGCCTGGGCGGGACTGGGGAGTGGCGAGCC
CTCAGATCCTGCATATAAGCAGCTGCTTTTTGCCTGTACTGGGTCTCTCTGGTTAGACCAGATCTGAGCC
TGGGAGCTCTCTGGCTAACTAGGGAACCCACTGCTTAAGCCTCAATAAAGCTTGCCTTGAGTGCTTCAAG
TAGTGTGTGCCCGTCTGTTGTGTGACTCTGGTAACTAGAGATCCCTCAGACCCTTTTAGTCAGTGTGGAA
AATCTCTAGCAGTGGCGCCCGAACAGGGACTTGAAAGCGAAAGGGAAACCAGAGGAGCTCTCTCGACGCA
GGACTCGGCTTGCTGAAGCGCGCACGGCAAGAGGCGAGGGGCGGCGACTGGTGAGTACGCCAAAAATTTT
GACTAGCGGAGGCTAGAAGGAGAGAGATGGGTGCGAGAGCGTCAGTATTAAGCGGGGGAGAATTAGATCG
CGATGGGAAAAAATTCGGTTAAGGCCAGGGGGAAAGAAAAAATATAAATTAAAACATATAGTATGGGCAA
GCAGGGAGCTAGAACGATTCGCAGTTAATCCTGGCCTGTTAGAAACATCAGAAGGCTGTAGACAAATACT
GGGACAGCTACAACCATCCCTTCAGACAGGATCAGAAGAACTTAGATCATTATATAATACAGTAGCAACC
CTCTATTGTGTGCATCAAAGGATAGAGATAAAAGACACCAAGGAAGCTTTAGACAAGATAGAGGAAGAGC
AAAACAAAAGTAAGACCACCGCACAGCAAGCGGCCGGCCGCTGATCTTCAGACCTGGAGGAGGAGATATG
AGGGACAATTGGAGAAGTGAATTATATAAATATAAAGTAGTAAAAATTGAACCATTAGGAGTAGCACCCA
CCAAGGCAAAGAGAAGAGTGGTGCAGAGAGAAAAAAGAGCAGTGGGAATAGGAGCTTTGTTCCTTGGGTT
CTTGGGAGCAGCAGGAAGCACTATGGGCGCAGCGTCAATGACGCTGACGGTACAGGCCAGACAATTATTG
TCTGGTATAGTGCAGCAGCAGAACAATTTGCTGAGGGCTATTGAGGCGCAACAGCATCTGTTGCAACTCA
CAGTCTGGGGCATCAAGCAGCTCCAGGCAAGAATCCTGGCTGTGGAAAGATACCTAAAGGATCAACAGCT
CCTGGGGATTTGGGGTTGCTCTGGAAAACTCATTTGCACCACTGCTGTGCCTTGGAATGCTAGTTGGAGT
AATAAATCTCTGGAACAGATTTGGAATCACACGACCTGGATGGAGTGGGACAGAGAAATTAACAATTACA
CAAGCTTAATACACTCCTTAATTGAAGAATCGCAAAACCAGCAAGAAAAGAATGAACAAGAATTATTGGA
ATTAGATAAATGGGCAAGTTTGTGGAATTGGTTTAACATAACAAATTGGCTGTGGTATATAAAATTATTC
ATAATGATAGTAGGAGGCTTGGTAGGTTTAAGAATAGTTTTTGCTGTACTTTCTATAGTGAATAGAGTTA
GGCAGGGATATTCACCATTATCGTTTCAGACCCACCTCCCAACCCCGAGGGGACCCGACAGGCCCGAAGG
AATAGAAGAAGAAGGTGGAGAGAGAGACAGAGACAGATCCATTCGATTAGTGAACGGATCTCGACGGTAT
CGCCTTTAAAAGAAAAGGGGGGATTGGGGGGTACAGTGCAGGGGAAAGAATAGTAGACATAATAGCAACA
GACATACAAACTAAAGAATTACAAAAACAAATTACAAAAATTCAAAATTTTCGGGTTTATTACAGGGACA
GCAGAGATCCAGTTTATTTAATTAAGGCCTCCGCGCCGGGTTTTGGCGCCTCCCGCGGGCGCCCCCCTCC
TCACGGCGAGCGCTGCCACGTCAGACGAAGGGCGCAGCGAGCGTCCTGATCCTTCCGCCCGGACGCTCAG
GACAGCGGCCCGCTGCTCATAAGACTCGGCCTTAGAACCCCAGTATCAGCAGAAGGACATTTTAGGACGG
GACTTGGGTGACTCTAGGGCACTGGTTTTCTTTCCAGAGAGCGGAACAGGCGAGGAAAAGTAGTCCCTTC
TCGGCGATTCTGCGGAGGGATCTCCGTGGGGCGGTGAACGCCGATGATTATATAAGGACGCGCCGGGTGT
GGCACAGCTAGTTCCGTCGCAGCCGGGATTTGGGTCGCGGTTCTTGTTTGTGGATCGCTGTGATCGTCAC
TTGGTGAGTAGCGGGCTGCTGGGCTGGCCGGGGCTTTCGTGGCCGCCGGGCCGCTCGGTGGGACGGAAGC
GTGTGGAGAGACCGCCAAGGGCTGTAGTCTGGGTCCGCGAGCAAGGTTGCCCTGAACTGGGGGTTGGGGG
GAGCGCAGCAAAATGGCGGCTGTTCCCGAGTCTTGAATGGAAGACGCTTGTGAGGCGGGCTGTGAGGTCG
TTGAAACAAGGTGGGGGGCATGGTGGGCGGCAAGAACCCAAGGTCTTGAGGCCTTCGCTAATGCGGGAAA
GCTCTTATTCGGGTGAGATGGGCTGGGGCACCATCTGGGGACCCTGACGTGAAGTTTGTCACTGACTGGA
GAACTCGGTTTGTCGTCTGTTGCGGGGGCGGCAGTTATGGCGGTGCCGTTGGGCAGTGCACCCGTACCTT
TGGGAGCGCGCGCCCTCGTCGTGTCGTGACGTCACCCGTTCTGTTGGCTTATAATGCAGGGTGGGGCCAC
CTGCCGGTAGGTGTGCGGTAGGCTTTTCTCCGTCGCAGGACGCAGGGTTCGGGCCTAGGGTAGGCTCTCC
TGAATCGACAGGCGCCGGACCTCTGGTGAGGGGAGGGATAAGTGAGGCGTCAGTTTCTTTGGTCGGTTTT
ATGTACCTATCTTCTTAAGTAGCTGAAGCTCCGGTTTTGAACTATGCGCTCGGGGTTGGCGAGTGTGTTT
TGTGAAGTTTTTTAGGCACCTTTTGAAATGTAATCATTTGGGTCAATATGTAATTTTCAGTGTTAGACTA
GTAAATTGTCCGCTAAATTCTGGCCGTTTTTGGCTTTTTTGTTAGACGAATTCGCCACCATGTCTAGACC
AAAAAAGAAGAGAAAGGTCTCTAGAGAGGTCGCAGAGCAGCTGGTTGGCGTCTCTGCCGCCTCTGCGGCT
GCAAGCGCCTTTGGCTCACTGTCAAGCGCCTTATTAATGCCCAAAGACGGCAGAACACTGGAGGACGTAG
TGAGAGAGCTGCTGCGGCCACTGTTGAAGGAGTGGCTAGACCAGAACCTCCCTCGCATTGTAGAGACCAA
GGTTGAAGAGGAAGTGCAGCGGATCAGTAGAGGTCGGGGCGCATCTAGAATGAATAAGTCTCAGCTGTAC
CCAGACAGTCCCCTCACCGACCAAGATTTTAATCAGTTGGATCAGACAGTTATCGAAGCAGCACGGCGCC
AATTGGTCGGCCGACGATTTATCGAACTGTACGGACCCCTCGGACGCGGGATGCAAAGCGTGTTTAATGA
CATTTTCATGGAAAGTCACGAGGCTAAGATGGATTTTCAAGGGTCCTTCGATACCGAAGTGGAATCTTCA
AGACGCGTCAATTACACAATCCCTATGCTGTACAAGGATTTTGTTCTGTATTGGCGGGACCTTGAGCAAT
CTAAAGCGCTGGACATCCCCATAGATTTCAGTGTAGCTGCTAATGCCGCTAGGGATGTGGCCTTTCTTGA
GGACCAAATGATCTTTCACGGCTCAAAGGAGTTCGACATTCCTGGGTTAATGAATGTCAAGGGGCGGCTC
ACACACCTCATCGGAAACTGGTACGAATCCGGCAATGCTTTCCAAGACATCGTCGAAGCAAGGAACAAGT
TGTTAGAGATGAATCATAACGGGCCGTACGCCCTGGTTTTGTCACCAGAACTTTATAGCCTGCTCCACCG
GGTACACAAGGATACTAACGTTCTCGAAATTGAGCATGTCAGGGAACTGATAACCGCCGGTGTATTCCAA
AGCCCCGTACTGAAGGGAAAGTCCGGAGTCATTGTGAATACGGGACGGAATAACCTCGACCTCGCAATAA
GCGAGGACTTCGAAACCGCTTATTTGGGAGAAGAGGGCATGAATCACCCATTCAGGGTCTATGAAACCGT
GGTCTTGAGAATAAAGAGGCCAGCCGCGATCTGCACCCTCATTGACCCTGAGGAGTGGTCAGGGTCAGGT
TCTGGCTCAGGTAGCGGGAGTGGGCGGCCGCTGATGTCTAAGGGGGAGGAGCTTTTCACAGGTGTAGTAC
CTATTCTTGTTGAATTGGATGGCGATGTCAATGGACACAAATTCTCCGTCTCAGGGGAGGGAGAGGGAGA
CGCTACCTATGGAAAGTTGACTCTCAAATTCATCTGCACAACGGGTAAGTTGCCGGTCCCTTGGCCGACA
CTCGTTACTACGTTCAGCTATGGAGTACAGTGTTTCGCGCGCTACCCCGACCATATGAAACAACACGACT
TTTTCAAATCCGCAATGCCCGAGGGATACGTTCAGGAACGGACTATTTTCTTTAAAGACGACGGTAATTA
CAAAACACGCGCCGAAGTTAAGTTCGAAGGAGATACTTTGGTTAACCGAATAGAGCTGAAAGGCATTGAT
TTCAAAGAGGACGGGAACATCCTGGGTCATAAACTTGAGTATAATTTTAATTCCCACAACGTGTATATAA
TGGCAGATAAACAGAAGAATGGCATCAAGGTT
Features (pLannotate 1.2.2; 21 found; start..end, strand, type, name):
    246..834     +  misc_feature   WPRE: woodchuck hepatitis virus posttranscriptional regulatory element
    851..1369    +  CDS            nef (fragment): NEF_HV1BR - Experimental evidence at protein level: Swiss-Prot protein existence level 1. Extracellular Nef protein targets CD4(+) T-lymphocytes for apoptosis by interacting with CXCR4 surface receptors (PubMed:14990729). From Human immunodeficiency virus type 1 group M subtype B (isolate BRU/LAI) (HIV-1).
   1417..1674    +  LTR            5' LTR (truncated): truncated 5' long terminal repeat (LTR) from HIV-1
   1826..1842    -  protein_bind   lac operator: The lac repressor binds to the lac operator to inhibit transcription in E. coli. This inhibition can be relieved by adding lactose or isopropyl-β-D-thiogalactopyranoside (IPTG). lac repressor encoded by lacI
   1850..1880    -  promoter       lac promoter: promoter for the E. coli lac operon
   1895..1916    -  protein_bind   CAP binding site: CAP binding activates transcription in the presence of cAMP. E. coli catabolite activator protein
   1929..2021    -  CDS            lacI (fragment): lac repressor; lacI; The lac repressor binds to the lac operator to inhibit transcription in E. coli. This inhibition can be relieved by adding lactose or isopropyl-β-D-thiogalactopyranoside (IPTG).
   2204..2792    -  rep_origin     ori: high-copy-number ColE1/pMB1/pBR322/pUC origin of replication
   2963..3823    -  CDS            AmpR: β-lactamase; bla; confers resistance to ampicillin, carbenicillin, and related antibiotics
   3824..3928    -  promoter       AmpR promoter: bla
   3976..4110    +  polyA_signal   SV40 poly(A) signal: SV40 polyadenylation signal
   4277..4606    +  CDS            nef (fragment): NEF_HV1BR - Experimental evidence at protein level: Swiss-Prot protein existence level 1. Extracellular Nef protein targets CD4(+) T-lymphocytes for apoptosis by interacting with CXCR4 surface receptors (PubMed:14990729). From Human immunodeficiency virus type 1 group M subtype B (isolate BRU/LAI) (HIV-1).
   4654..4911    +  LTR            5' LTR (truncated): truncated 5' long terminal repeat (LTR) from HIV-1
   4958..5083    +  misc_feature   HIV-1 Ψ: packaging signal of human immunodeficiency virus type 1
   5067..5405    +  CDS            HIV-1 gag (fragment): gag protein from human immunodeficiency virus 1; gag
   5580..5813    +  misc_feature   RRE: The Rev response element (RRE) of HIV-1 allows for Rev-dependent mRNA export from the nucleus to the cytoplasm.
   6190..6290    +  CDS            Rev (fragment): human immunodeficiency virus 1 (HIV-1) Rev protein; rev; enhances nuclear export of unspliced and incompletely spliced viral mRNAs
   6305..6420    +  misc_feature   cPPT/CTS: central polypurine tract and central termination sequence of HIV-1 (lacking the first T)
   6466..7677    +  promoter       UbC promoter: human ubiquitin C promoter
   7699..7718    +  CDS            SV40 NLS (fragment): nuclear localization signal of SV40 (simian virus 40) large T antigen
   8854..225     +  CDS            Sapphire (across the origin): Sapphire is a basic (constitutively fluorescent) long stokes shift fluorescent protein published in 1998, derived from Aequorea victoria. It is reported to be a rapidly-maturing weak dimer with low acid sensitivity.
