[The description below was written by a language model from this plasmid's Addgene catalogue record and pLannotate feature annotations shown in this document.]
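Description:
pUBC-SV40NLS-PopZ3H-QtE-TSapphire is a 9.3 kb HIV-1-derived lentiviral transfer vector for expressing nuclear-targeted genetically encoded multimeric nanoparticles (nucQtE-GEMs, about 50 nm) in mammalian cells. It is propagated in E. coli through a ColE1/pUC-type origin and selected with ampicillin via the β-lactamase gene. The catalogue lists it as low copy and grown in a recombination-tolerant strain, which is common for plasmids that carry repeated LTR sequences. The viral portion contains two annotated LTR regions, each flanked by nef-derived fragments. It also has the Ψ packaging signal extending into a gag fragment, the Rev response element for Rev-dependent export of the genomic RNA, and the cPPT/CTS, which aids nuclear import of the reverse-transcribed genome. A WPRE downstream of the cargo enhances transcript stability and expression. An SV40 poly(A) signal and remnants of a lac promoter/operator region lie in the bacterial backbone.

The payload is driven by the human ubiquitin C promoter, which gives constitutive, moderate expression in many cell types. The open reading frame begins with an SV40 large T antigen nuclear localization signal. This is followed by a PopZ-derived tag (PopZ3H) and the 846 bp encapsulin scaffold from Quasibacillus thermotolerans, with a C-terminal T-Sapphire, a long-Stokes-shift GFP variant. The automated annotation detects only the NLS and Sapphire, so the PopZ and encapsulin segments in the unannotated interval between them are known from the catalogue entry alone. Encapsulin subunits self-assemble into defined fluorescent particles. According to the record, the NLS was added to an earlier QtE-GEM construct to send these particles to the nucleus. The associated study, on how herpes simplex virus 1 infection fluidizes the nucleus, suggests they serve as tracer particles for probing the physical properties of the nucleoplasm.
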