Addgene plasmid #250610: pUBC-SV40NLS-PopZ3H-QtE-TSapphire
Purpose: Mammalian lentiviral vector for the expression of the Sapphire-tagged nuclear localizing 50nm nucQtE-GEMs under the UBC promoter
Depositing lab: Liam Holt. Depositing organization: NYU Grossman School of Medicine. Publication: Herpes simplex virus 1 fluidizes the nucleus, enabling condensate formation. Herzog NL, Shu T, Kidiyoor GR, Keegan S, Korchi F, Chenoweth DM, Zhang H, Mohr I, Wilson AC, Holt LJ. Mol Cell. 2026 Mar 5;86(5):817-833.e7. doi: 10.1016/j.molcel.2026.02.005. PubMed 41795434.
Backbone
  Vector backbone: lentiviral vector
  Total vector size (bp): 9342
  Vector type: Mammalian Expression, Bacterial Expression, Lentiviral
Growth in bacteria
  Bacterial resistance: Ampicillin, 100 μg/mL
  Growth temperature: 37°C
  Growth strain: NEB Stable
  Copy number: Low Copy
Gene/Insert
  Gene/Insert name: Encapsulin
  Species: Quasibacillus thermotolerans
  Insert size (bp): 846
  Mutation: SV40NLS signal on N-terminal
  Tag / fusion protein: TSapphire (C terminal on insert); PopZTag (N terminal on insert)
  Cloning method: Gibson Cloning
  Sequencing primers: 5′ CCAAAAAAGAAGAGAAAGGTCTCTAGAGAGGTCGCAGAGCAGCTGGTT
Resource information
  A portion of this plasmid was derived from a plasmid made by: SV40NLS was cloned into Addgene #240101 by Cindy Hernandez
Terms and licenses: Academic/Nonprofit Terms; Industry Terms: Not Available to Industry
Depositor comments: Please visit https://doi.org/10.1101/2025.06.20.660750 for our bioRxiv preprint.
How to cite: pUBC-SV40NLS-PopZ3H-QtE-TSapphire was a gift from Liam Holt (Addgene plasmid # 250610 ; http://n2t.net/addgene:250610 ; RRID:Addgene_250610)
